>Addgene plasmid #204165 | pRegev_S2.39U>G.51A>C | depositor full sequence | sequence record 398309 | pRegev_S2.39U>G.51A>C sequence 8612 bps
CCACCTGACGTCGACGGATCGGGAGATCCCAGTGTGGTGGTACTTACTTGTACAGCTCGTCCATGCCGAG
AGTGATCCCGGCGGCGGTCACGAACTCCAGCAGGACCATGTGATCGCGCTTCTCGTTGGGGTCTTTGCTC
AGGGCGGACTGGGTGCTCAGGTAGTGGTTGTCGGGCAGCAGCACGGGGCCGTCGCCGATGGGGGTGTTCT
GCTGGTAGTGGTCGGCGAGCTGCACGCTGCCGTCCTCGATGTTGTGGCGGATCTTGAAGTTCGCCTTGAT
GCCGTTCTTCTGCTTGTCGGCCATGATATAGACGTTGTGGCTGTTGTAGTTGTACTCCAGCTTGTGCCCC
AGGATGTTGCCGTCCTCCTTGAAGTCGATGCCCTTCAGCTCGATGCGGTTCACCAGGGTGTCGCCCTCGA
ACTTCACCTCGGCGCGGGTCTTGTAGTTGCCGTCGTCCTTGAAGAAGATGGTGCGCTCCTGGACGTAGCC
TTCGGGCATGGCGGACTTGAAGAAGTCGTGCTGCTTCATGTGGTCGGGGTAGCGGCTGAAGCACTGCACG
CCGTAGGTCAGGGTGGTCACGAGGGTGGGCCAGGGCACGGGCAGCTTGCCGGTGGTGCAGATGAACTTCA
GGGTCAGCTTGCCGTAGGTGGCATCGCCCTCGCCCTCGCCAGACACGCTGAACTTGTGGCCGTTTACGTC
GCCGTCCAGCTCGACCAGGATGGGCACCACCCCGGTGAACAGCTCCTCGCCCTTGCTCACCATGGTGGCC
TCACGACACCTGAAATGGAAGAAAAAAACTTTGAACCACTGTCTGAGGCTTGAGAATGAACCAAGATCCA
AACTCAAAAAGGGCAAATTCCAAGGAGAATTACATCAAGTGCCAAGCTGGCCTAACTTCAGTCTCCACCC
ACTCAGTGTGGGGAAACTCCATCGCATAAAACCCCTCCCCCCAACCTAAAGACGACGTACTCCAAAAGCT
CGAGAACTAATCGAGGTGCCTGGACGGCGCCCGGTACTCCGTGGAGTCACATGAAGCGACGGCTGAGGAC
GGAAAGGCCCTTTTCCTTTGTGTGGGTGACTCACCCGCCCGCTCTCCCGAGCGCCGCGTCCTCCATTTTG
AGCTCCCTGCAGCAGGGCCGGGAAGCGGCCATCTTTCCGCTCACGCAACTGGTGCCGACCGGGCCAGCCT
TGCCGCCCAGGGCGGGGCGATACACGGCGGCGCGAGGCCAGGCACCAGAGCAGGCCGGCCAGCTTGAGAC
TACCCCCGTCCGATTCTCGGTGGCCGCGCTCGCAGGCCCCGCCTCGCCGAACATGTGCGCTGGGACGCAC
GGGCCCCGTCGCCGCCCGCGGCCCCAAAAACCGAAATACCAGTGTGCAGATCTTGGCCCGCATTTACAAG
ACTATCTTGCCAGAAAAAAAGCGTCGCAGCAGGTCATCAAAAATTTTAAATGGCTAGAGACTTATCGAAA
GCAGCGAGACAGGCGCGAAGGTGCCACCAGATTCGCACGCGGCGGCCCCAGCGCCCAGGCCAGGCCTCAA
CTCAAGCACGAGGCGAAGGGGCTCCTTAAGCGCAAGGCCTCGAACTCTCCCACCCACTTCCAACCCGAAG
CTCGGGATCAAGAATCACGTACTGCAGCCAGGTGGAAGTAATTCAAGGCACGCAAGGGCCATAACCCGTA
AAGAGGCCAGGCCCGCGGGAACCACACACGGCACTTACCTGTGTTCTGGCGGCAAACCCGTTGCGAAAAA
GAACGTTCACGGCGACTACTGCACTTATATACGGTTCTCCCCCACCCTCGGGAAAAAGGCGGAGCCAGTA
CACGACATCACTTTCCCAGTTTACCCCGCGCCACCTTCTCTAGGCACCGGTTCAATTGCCGACCCCTCCC
CCCAACTTCTCGGGGACTGTGGGCGATGTGCGCTCTGCCCACTGACGGGCACCGGAGCCTACGTAGGAAT
TAATTCGCCAGCACAGTGGTCGAGGTGAGCCCCACGTTCTGCTTCACTCTCCCCATCTCCCCCCCCTCCC
CACCCCCAATTTTGTATTTATTTATTTTTTAATTATTTTGTGCAGCGATGGGGGCGGGGGGGGGGGGGGG
GCGCGCGCCAGGCGGGGCGGGGCGGGGCGAGGGGCGGGGCGGGGCGAGGCGGAAAGGTGCGGCGGCAGCC
AATCAAAGCGGCGCGCTCCGAAAGTTTCCTTTTATGGCGAGGCGGCGGCGGCGGCGGCCCTATAAAAAGC
GAAGCGCGCGGCGGGCGGGAGTCGCTGCGCGCTGCCTTCGCCCCGTGCCCCGCTCCGCCGCCGCCTCGCG
CCGCCCGCCCCGGCTCTGACTGACCGCGTTACTCCCACAGGTGAGCGGGCGGGACGGCCCTTCTCCTCCG
GGCTGTAATTAGCGCTTGGTTTAATGACGGCTCGTTTCTTTTCTGTGGCTGCGTGAAAGCCTTGAGGGGC
TCCGGGAGGGCCCTTTGTGCGGGGGGAGCGGCTCGGGGGGTGCGTGCGTGTGTGTGTGCGTGGGGAGCGC
CGCGTGCGGCTCCGCGCTGCCCGGCGGCTGTGAGCGCTGCGGGCGCGGCGCGGGGCTTTGTGCGCTCCGC
AGTGTGCGCGAGGGGAGCGCGGCCGGGGGCGGTGCCCCGCGGTGCGGGGGGGGCTGCGAGGGGAACAAAG
GCTGCGTGCGGGGTGTGTGCGTGGGGGGGTGAGCAGGGGGTGTGGGCGCGTCGGTCGGGCTGCAACCCCC
CCTGCACCCCCCTCCCCGAGTTGCTGAGCACGGCCCGGCTTCGGGTGCGGGGCTCCGTACGGGGCGTGGC
GCGGGGCTCGCCGTGCCGGGCGGGGGGTGGCGGCAGGTGGGGGTGCCGGGCGGGGCGGGGCCGCCTCGGG
CCGGGGAGGGCTCGGGGGAGGGGCGCGGCGGCCCCCGGAGCGCCGGCGGCTGTCGAGGCGCGGCGAGCCG
CAGCCATTGCCTTTTATGGTAATCGTGCGAGAGGGCGCAGGGACTTCCTTTGTCCCAAATCTGTGCGGAG
CCGAAATCTGGGAGGCGCCGCCGCACCCCCTCTAGCGGGCGCGGGGCGAAGCGGTGCGGCGCCGGCAGGA
AGGAAATGGGCGGGGAGGGCCTTCGTGCGTCGCCGCGCCGCCGTCCCCTTCTCCCTCTCCAGCCTCGGGG
CTGTCCGCGGGGGGACGGCTGCCTTCGGGGGGGACGGGGCAGGGCGGGGTTCGGCTTCTGGCGTGTGACC
GGCGGCTCTAGCGTTTAAACTTAAGCTAATACGACTCACTATAGGGAGCTTGGTACCGCAACCTCAAACA
GACACCATGGTGCACCTGACTCCTGAGGAGAAGTCTGCCGTTACTGCCCTGTGGGGCAAGGTGAACGTGG
ATGAAGTTGGTGGTGAGGCCCTGGGCAGGTTGGTATCAAGGTTACAAGACAGGTTTAAGGAGACCAATAG
AAACTGGGCATATGGAGACAGAGAAGACTCTTGGGTTTCTGATAGGCACTGACTCTCTCTGCCTATGTCT
TTCTCTGCCATCCAGGTTTCGCTCTCTAAAAAAGTCACCTACTTAACACGACGGGCCTCCGTGGCCCGAA
AATAAACCACTAAGAAAACAGGTCTGACTATGGGACCCTTGATGTTTTCTTTCCCCTTCTTTTCTATGGT
TAAGTTCATGTCATAGGAAGGGGAGAAGTAACAGGGTACAGTTTAGAATGGGAAACAGACGAATGATTGC
ATCAGTGTGGAAGTCTCAGGATCGTTTTAGTTTCTTTTATTTGCTGTTCATAACAATTGTTTTCTTTTGT
TTAATTCTTGCTTTCTTTTTTTTTCTTCTCCGCAATTTTTACTATTATACTTAATGCCTTAACATTGTGT
ATAACAAAAGGAAATATCTCTGAGATACATTAAGTAACTTAAAAAAAAACTTTACACAGTCTGCCTAGTA
CATTACTATTTGGAATATATGTGTGCTTATTTGCATATTCATAATCTCCCTACTTTATTTTCTTTTATTT
TTAATTGATACATAATCATTATACATATTTATGGGTTAAAGTGTAATGTTTTAATATCGATACACATATT
GACCAAATCAGGGTAATTTTGCATTTGTAATTTTAAAAAATGCTTTCTTCTTTTAATATACTTTTTTGTT
TATCTTATTTCTAATACTTTCCCTAATCTCTTTCTTTCAGGGCAATAATGATACAATGTATCATGCCTCT
TTGCACCATTCTAAAGAATAACAGTGATAATTTCTGGGTTAAGGCAATAGCAATATTTCTGCATATAAAT
ATTTCTGCATATAAATTGTAACTGATGTAAGAGGTTTCATATTGCTAATAGCAGCTACAATCCAGCTACC
ATTCTGCTTTTATTTTATGGTTGGGATAAGGCTGGATTATTCTGAGTCCAAGCTAGGCCCTTTTGCTAAT
CATGTTCATACCTCTTATCTTCCTCCCACAGCTCCTGGGCAACGTGCTGGTCTGTGTGCTGGCCCATCAC
TTTGGCAAAGAATTCACCCCACCAGTGCAGGCTGCCTATCAGAAAGTGGTGGCTGGTGTGGCTAATGCCC
TGGCCCACAAGTATCACTAAGCTCGCTCTAGACTAGACGATTAAATTACATTATAGGGCCCGTTTAAACC
CGCTGATCAGCCTCGACTGTGCCTTCTAGTTGCCAGCCATCTGTTGTTTGCCCCTCCCCCGTGCCTTCCT
TGACCCTGGAAGGTGCCACTCCCACTGTCCTTTCCTAATAAAATGAGGAAATTGCATCGCATTGTCTGAG
TAGGTGTCATTCTATTCTGGGGGGTGGGGTGGGGCAGGACAGCAAGGGGGAGGATTGGGAAGACAATAGC
AGGCATGCTGGGGATGCGGTGGGCTCTATGGCTTCTGAGGCGGAAAGAACCAGCTGGGGCTCTAGGGGGT
ATCCCC
[124 nt withheld, positions 4907-5030]
C
[32 nt withheld, positions 5032-5063]
CA
[57 nt withheld, positions 5066-5122]
A
[49 nt withheld, positions 5124-5172]
CCTTTGACGTTGGAGTCCACGTTCTTT
[37 nt withheld, positions 5200-5236]
ACCCTATCTCGGTCTATTCTTTTGATTTATAAGGGATTTTGGGGATTTCGGCCTATTGGTTAAAAAATGA
GCTGATTTAACAAAAATTTAACGCGAATTAATTCTGTGGAATGTGTGTCAGTTAGGGTGTGGAAAGTCCC
CAGGCTCCCCAGGCAGGCAGAAGTATGCAAAGCATGCATCTCAATTAGTCAGCAACCAGGTGTGGAAAGT
CCCCAGGCTCCCCAGCAGGCAGAAGTATGCAAAGCATGCATCTCAATTAGTCAGCAACCATAGTCCCGCC
CCTAACTCCGCCCATCCCGCCCCTAACTCCGCCCAGTTCCGCCCATTCTCCGCCCCATGGCTGACTAATT
TTTTTTATTTATGCAGAGGCCGAGGCCGCCTCTGCCTCTGAGCTATTCCAGAAGTAGTGAGGAGGCTTTT
TTGGAGGCCTAGGCTTTTGCAAAAAGCTCCCGGGAGCTTGTATATCCATTTTCGGATCTGATCAGCACGT
GTTGACAATTAATCATCGGCATAGTATATCGGCATAGTATAATACGACAAGGTGAGGAACTAAACCATGG
CCAAGTTGACCAGTGCCGTTCCGGTGCTCACCGCGCGCGACGTCGCCGGAGCGGTCGAGTTCTGGACCGA
CCGGCTCGGGTTCTCCCGGGACTTCGTGGAGGACGACTTCGCCGGTGTGGTCCGGGACGACGTGACCCTG
TTCATCAGCGCGGTCCAGGACCAGGTGGTGCCGGACAACACCCTGGCCTGGGTGTGGGTGCGCGGCCTGG
ACGAGCTGTACGCCGAGTGGTCGGAGGTCGTGTCCACGAACTTCCGGGACGCCTCCGGGCCGGCCATGAC
CGAGATCGGCGAGCAGCCGTGGGGGCGGGAGTTCGCCCTGCGCGACCCGGCCGGCAACTGCGTGCACTTC
GTGGCCGAGGAGCAGGACTGACACGTGCTACGAGATTTCGATTCCACCGCCGCCTTCTATGAAAGGTTGG
GCTTCGGAATCGTTTTCCGGGACGCCGGCTGGATGATCCTCCAGCGCGGGGATCTCATGCTGGAGTTCTT
CGCCCACCCCAACTTGTTTATTGCAGCTTATAATGGTTACAAATAAAGCAATAGCATCACAAATTTCACA
AATAAAGCATTTTTTTCACTGCATTCTAGTTGTGGTTTGTCCAAACTCATCAATGTATCTTATCATGTCT
GTATACCGTCGACCTCTAGCTAGAGCTTGGCGTAATCATGGTCATAGCTGTTTCCTGTGTGAAATTGTTA
TCCGCTCACAATTCCACACAACATACGAGCCGGAAGCATAAAGTGTAAAGCCTGGGGTGCCTAATGAGTG
AGCTAACTCACATTAATTGCGTTGCGCTCACTGCCCGCTTTCCAGTCGGGAAACCTGTCGTGCCAGCTGC
ATTAATGAATCGGCCAACGCGCGGGGAGAGGCGGTTTGCGTATTGGGCGCTCTTCCGCTTCCTCGCTCAC
TGACTCGCTGCGCTCGGTCGTTCGGCTGCGGCGAGCGGTATCAGCTCACTCAAAGGCGGTAATACGGTTA
TCCACAGAATCAGGGGATAACGCAGGAAAGAACATGTGAGCAAAAGGCCAGCAAAAGGCCAGGAACCGTA
AAAAGGCCGCGTTGCTGGCGTTTTTCCATAGGCTCCGCCCCCCTGACGAGCATCACAAAAATCGACGCTC
AAGTCAGAGGTGGCGAAACCCGACAGGACTATAAAGATACCAGGCGTTTCCCCCTGGAAGCTCCCTCGTG
CGCTCTCCTGTTCCGACCCTGCCGCTTACCGGATACCTGTCCGCCTTTCTCCCTTCGGGAAGCGTGGCGC
TTTCTCAATGCTCACGCTGTAGGTATCTCAGTTCGGTGTAGGTCGTTCGCTCCAAGCTGGGCTGTGTGCA
CGAACCCCCCGTTCAGCCCGACCGCTGCGCCTTATCCGGTAACTATCGTCTTGAGTCCAACCCGGTAAGA
CACGACTTATCGCCACTGGCAGCAGCCACTGGTAACAGGATTAGCAGAGCGAGGTATGTAGGCGGTGCTA
CAGAGTTCTTGAAGTGGTGGCCTAACTACGGCTACACTAGAAGGACAGTATTTGGTATCTGCGCTCTGCT
GAAGCCAGTTACCTTCGGAAAAAGAGTTGGTAGCTCTTGATCCGGCAAACAAACCACCGCTGGTAGCGGT
GGTTTTTTTGTTTGCAAGCAGCAGATTACGCGCAGAAAAAAAGGATCTCAAGAAGATCCTTTGATCTTTT
CTACGGGGTCTGACGCTCAGTGGAACGAAAACTCACGTTAAGGGATTTTGGTCATGAGATTATCAAAAAG
GATCTTCACCTAGATCCTTTTAAATTAAAAATGAAGTTTTAAATCAATCTAAAGTATATATGAGTAAACT
TGGTCTGACAGTTACCAATGCTTAATCAGTGAGGCACCTATCTCAGCGATCTGTCTATTTCGTTCATCCA
TAGTTGCCTGACTCCCCGTCGTGTAGATAACTACGATACGGGAGGGCTTACCATCTGGCCCCAGTGCTGC
AATGATACCGCGAGACCCACGCTCACCGGCTCCAGATTTATCAGCAATAAACCAGCCAGCCGGAAGGGCC
GAGCGCAGAAGTGGTCCTGCAACTTTATCCGCCTCCATCCAGTCTATTAATTGTTGCCGGGAAGCTAGAG
TAAGTAGTTCGCCAGTTAATAGTTTGCGCAACGTTGTTGCCATTGCTACAGGCATCGTGGTGTCACGCTC
GTCGTTTGGTATGGCTTCATTCAGCTCCGGTTCCCAACGATCAAGGCGAGTTACATGATCCCCCATGTTG
TGCAAAAAAGCGGTTAGCTCCTTCGGTCCTCCGATCGTTGTCAGAAGTAAGTTGGCCGCAGTGTTATCAC
TCATGGTTATGGCAGCACTGCATAATTCTCTTACTGTCATGCCATCCGTAAGATGCTTTTCTGTGACTGG
TGAGTACTCAACCAAGTCATTCTGAGAATAGTGTATGCGGCGACCGAGTTGCTCTTGCCCGGCGTCAATA
CGGGATAATACCGCGCCACATAGCAGAACTTTAAAAGTGCTCATCATTGGAAAACGTTCTTCGGGGCGAA
AACTCTCAAGGATCTTACCGCTGTTGAGATCCAGTTCGATGTAACCCACTCGTGCACCCAACTGATCTTC
AGCATCTTTTACTTTCACCAGCGTTTCTGGGTGAGCAAAAACAGGAAGGCAAAATGCCGCAAAAAAGGGA
ATAAGGGCGACACGGAAATGTTGAATACTCATACTCTTCCTTTTTCAATATTATTGAAGCATTTATCAGG
GTTATTGTCTCATGAGCGGATACATATTTGAATGTATTTAGAAAAATAAACAAATAGGGGTTCCGCGCAC
ATTTCCCCGAAAAGTG
Features (pLannotate 1.2.2; 25 found; start..end, strand, type, name):
     44..763     -  CDS            EGFP: the original enhanced GFP (Yang et al., 1996) mammalian codon-optimized
    771..1949    -  promoter       EF-1α promoter: strong constitutive promoter for human elongation factor EF-1α
   1980..2257    +  promoter       chicken β-actin promoter: No description available
   2258..3231    +  intron         chimeric intron: chimera between introns from chicken β-actin and rabbit β-globin
   3247..3265    +  promoter       T7 promoter: promoter for bacteriophage T7 RNA polymerase
   3297..3392    +  CDS            HBB (fragment): HBB_GORGO - Experimental evidence at protein level: Swiss-Prot protein existence level 1. Involved in oxygen transport from the lung to the various peripheral tissues. From Gorilla gorilla gorilla (Western lowland gorilla).
   3393..3479    +  intron         chimeric intron (fragment): chimera between introns from human β-globin and immunoglobulin heavy chain genes
   3598..3680    +  intron         β-globin intron (fragment): internally truncated intron from human β-globin
   4051..4441    +  intron         β-globin intron (fragment): internally truncated intron from human β-globin
   4445..4567    +  CDS            HBB: HBB_COLGU - Experimental evidence at transcript level: Swiss-Prot protein existence level 2. Involved in oxygen transport from the lung to the various peripheral tissues. From Colobus guereza (Mantled guereza) (Eastern black-and-white colobus monkey).
   4637..4861    +  polyA_signal   bGH poly(A) signal: bovine growth hormone polyadenylation signal
   4865..4886    +  promoter       SV40 promoter (fragment): SV40 enhancer and early promoter
   4907..5335    +  rep_origin     f1 ori (sequence partly withheld): f1 bacteriophage origin of replication; arrow indicates direction of (+) strand synthesis
   5349..5679    +  promoter       SV40 promoter: SV40 enhancer and early promoter
   5727..5774    +  promoter       EM7 promoter: synthetic bacterial promoter&nbsp
   5793..6167    +  CDS            BleoR: antibiotic-binding protein; Sh ble from Streptoalloteichus hindustanus; confers resistance to bleomycin, phleomycin, and Zeocin™
   6177..6302    +  CDS            ble (fragment): BLE_KLEPN - Experimental evidence at protein level: Swiss-Prot protein existence level 1. Binding protein with a strong affinity to the bleomycin family of antibiotics. Binds to CL990; an antimitotic-antibiotic compound. From Klebsiella pneumoniae.
   6297..6418    +  polyA_signal   SV40 poly(A) signal: SV40 polyadenylation signal
   6491..6507    -  protein_bind   lac operator: The lac repressor binds to the lac operator to inhibit transcription in E. coli. This inhibition can be relieved by adding lactose or isopropyl-β-D-thiogalactopyranoside (IPTG). lac repressor encoded by lacI
   6515..6545    -  promoter       lac promoter: promoter for the E. coli lac operon
   6560..6581    -  protein_bind   CAP binding site: CAP binding activates transcription in the presence of cAMP. E. coli catabolite activator protein
   6594..6686    -  CDS            lacI (fragment): lac repressor; lacI; The lac repressor binds to the lac operator to inhibit transcription in E. coli. This inhibition can be relieved by adding lactose or isopropyl-β-D-thiogalactopyranoside (IPTG).
   6869..7457    -  rep_origin     ori: high-copy-number ColE1/pMB1/pBR322/pUC origin of replication
   7628..8488    -  CDS            AmpR: β-lactamase; bla; confers resistance to ampicillin, carbenicillin, and related antibiotics
   8489..8593    -  promoter       AmpR promoter: bla
