>Addgene plasmid #204165 | pRegev_S2.39U>G.51A>C | addgene full sequence | sequence record 405443 | Addgene NGS Result
CCACCTGACGTCGACGGATCGGGAGATCCCAGTGTGGTGGTACTTACTTGTACAGCTCGTCCATGCCGAG
AGTGATCCCGGCGGCGGTCACGAACTCCAGCAGGACCATGTGATCGCGCTTCTCGTTGGGGTCTTTGCTC
AGGGCGGACTGGGTGCTCAGGTAGTGGTTGTCGGGCAGCAGCACGGGGCCGTCGCCGATGGGGGTGTTCT
GCTGGTAGTGGTCGGCGAGCTGCACGCTGCCGTCCTCGATGTTGTGGCGGATCTTGAAGTTCGCCTTGAT
GCCGTTCTTCTGCTTGTCGGCCATGATATAGACGTTGTGGCTGTTGTAGTTGTACTCCAGCTTGTGCCCC
AGGATGTTGCCGTCCTCCTTGAAGTCGATGCCCTTCAGCTCGATGCGGTTCACCAGGGTGTCGCCCTCGA
ACTTCACCTCGGCGCGGGTCTTGTAGTTGCCGTCGTCCTTGAAGAAGATGGTGCGCTCCTGGACGTAGCC
TTCGGGCATGGCGGACTTGAAGAAGTCGTGCTGCTTCATGTGGTCGGGGTAGCGGCTGAAGCACTGCACG
CCGTAGGTCAGGGTGGTCACGAGGGTGGGCCAGGGCACGGGCAGCTTGCCGGTGGTGCAGATGAACTTCA
GGGTCAGCTTGCCGTAGGTGGCATCGCCCTCGCCCTCGCCAGACACGCTGAACTTGTGGCCGTTTACGTC
GCCGTCCAGCTCGACCAGGATGGGCACCACCCCGGTGAACAGCTCCTCGCCCTTGCTCACCATGGTGGCC
TCACGACACCTGAAATGGAAGAAAAAAACTTTGAACCACTGTCTGAGGCTTGAGAATGAACCAAGATCCA
AACTCAAAAAGGGCAAATTCCAAGGAGAATTACATCAAGTGCCAAGCTGGCCTAACTTCAGTCTCCACCC
ACTCAGTGTGGGGAAACTCCATCGCATAAAACCCCTCCCCCCAACCTAAAGACGACGTACTCCAAAAGCT
CGAGAACTAATCGAGGTGCCTGGACGGCGCCCGGTACTCCGTGGAGTCACATGAAGCGACGGCTGAGGAC
GGAAAGGCCCTTTTCCTTTGTGTGGGTGACTCACCCGCCCGCTCTCCCGAGCGCCGCGTCCTCCATTTTG
AGCTCCCTGCAGCAGGGCCGGGAAGCGGCCATCTTTCCGCTCACGCAACTGGTGCCGACCGGGCCAGCCT
TGCCGCCCAGGGCGGGGCGATACACGGCGGCGCGAGGCCAGGCACCAGAGCAGGCCGGCCAGCTTGAGAC
TACCCCCGTCCGATTCTCGGTGGCCGCGCTCGCAGGCCCCGCCTCGCCGAACATGTGCGCTGGGACGCAC
GGGCCCCGTCGCCGCCCGCGGCCCCAAAAACCGAAATACCAGTGTGCAGATCTTGGCCCGCATTTACAAG
ACTATCTTGCCAGAAAAAAAGCGTCGCAGCAGGTCATCAAAAATTTTAAATGGCTAGAGACTTATCGAAA
GCAGCGAGACAGGCGCGAAGGTGCCACCAGATTCGCACGCGGCGGCCCCAGCGCCCAGGCCAGGCCTCAA
CTCAAGCACGAGGCGAAGGGGCTCCTTAAGCGCAAGGCCTCGAACTCTCCCACCCACTTCCAACCCGAAG
CTCGGGATCAAGAATCACGTACTGCAGCCAGGTGGAAGTAATTCAAGGCACGCAAGGGCCATAACCCGTA
AAGAGGCCAGGCCCGCGGGAACCACACACGGCACTTACCTGTGTTCTGGCGGCAAACCCGTTGCGAAAAA
GAACGTTCACGGCGACTACTGCACTTATATACGGTTCTCCCCCACCCTCGGGAAAAAGGCGGAGCCAGTA
CACGACATCACTTTCCCAGTTTACCCCGCGCCACCTTCTCTAGGCACCGGTTCAATTGCCGACCCCTCCC
CCCAACTTCTCGGGGACTGTGGGCGATGTGCGCTCTGCCCACTGACGGGCACCGGAGCCTACGTAGGAAT
TAATTCGCCAGCACAGTGGTCGAGGTGAGCCCCACGTTCTGCTTCACTCTCCCCATCTCCCCCCCCTCCC
CACCCCCAATTTTGTATTTATTTATTTTTTAATTATTTTGTGCAGCGATGGGGGCGGGGGGGGGGGGGGG
GCGCGCGCCAGGCGGGGCGGGGCGGGGCGAGGGGCGGGGCGGGGCGAGGCGGAGAGGTGCGGCGGCAGCC
AATCAGAGCGGCGCGCTCCGAAAGTTTCCTTTTATGGCGAGGCGGCGGCGGCGGCGGCCCTATAAAAAGC
GAAGCGCGCGGCGGGCGGGAGTCGCTGCGCGCTGCCTTCGCCCCGTGCCCCGCTCCGCCGCCGCCTCGCG
CCGCCCGCCCCGGCTCTGACTGACCGCGTTACTCCCACAGGTGAGCGGGCGGGACGGCCCTTCTCCTCCG
GGCTGTAATTAGCGCTTGGTTTAATGACGGCTTGTTTCTTTTCTGTGGCTGCGTGAAAGCCTTGAGGGGC
TCCGGGAGGGCCCTTTGTGCGGGGGGAGCGGCTCGGGGGGTGCGTGCGTGTGTGTGTGCGTGGGGAGCGC
CGCGTGCGGCTCCGCGCTGCCCGGCGGCTGTGAGCGCTGCGGGCGCGGCGCGGGGCTTTGTGCGCTCCGC
AGTGTGCGCGAGGGGAGCGCGGCCGGGGGCGGTGCCCCGCGGTGCGGGGGGGGCTGCGAGGGGAACAAAG
GCTGCGTGCGGGGTGTGTGCGTGGGGGGGTGAGCAGGGGGTGTGGGCGCGTCGGTCGGGCTGCAACCCCC
CCTGCACCCCCCTCCCCGAGTTGCTGAGCACGGCCCGGCTTCGGGTGCGGGGCTCCGTACGGGGCGTGGC
GCGGGGCTCGCCGTGCCGGGCGGGGGGTGGCGGCAGGTGGGGGTGCCGGGCGGGGCGGGGCCGCCTCGGG
CCGGGGAGGGCTCGGGGGAGGGGCGCGGCGGCCCCCGGAGCGCCGGCGGCTGTCGAGGCGCGGCGAGCCG
CAGCCATTGCCTTTTATGGTAATCGTGCGAGAGGGCGCAGGGACTTCCTTTGTCCCAAATCTGTGCGGAG
CCGAAATCTGGGAGGCGCCGCCGCACCCCCTCTAGCGGGCGCGGGGCGAAGCGGTGCGGCGCCGGCAGGA
AGGAAATGGGCGGGGAGGGCCTTCGTGCGTCGCCGCGCCGCCGTCCCCTTCTCCCTCTCCAGCCTCGGGG
CTGTCCGCGGGGGGACGGCTGCCTTCGGGGGGGACGGGGCAGGGCGGGGTTCGGCTTCTGGCGTGTGACC
GGCGGCTCTAGCGTTTAAACTTAAGCTAATACGACTCACTATAGGGAGCTTGGTACCGCAACCTCAAACA
GACACCATGGTGCACCTGACTCCTGAGGAGAAGTCTGCCGTTACTGCCCTGTGGGGCAAGGTGAACGTGG
ATGAAGTTGGTGGTGAGGCCCTGGGCAGGTTGGTATCAAGGTTACAAGACAGGTTTAAGGAGACCAATAG
AAACTGGGCATATGGAGACAGAGAAGACTCTTGGGTTTCTGATAGGCACTGACTCTCTCTGCCTATGTCT
TTCTCTGCCATCCAGGTTTCGCTCTCTAAAAAAGTCACCTACTTAACACGACGGGCCTCCGTGGCCCGAA
AATAAACCACTAAGAAAACAGGTCTGACTATGGGACCCTTGATGTTTTCTTTCCCCTTCTTTTCTATGGT
TAAGTTCATGTCATAGGAAGGGGAGAAGTAACAGGGTACAGTTTAGAATGGGAAACAGACGAATGATTGC
ATCAGTGTGGAAGTCTCAGGATCGTTTTAGTTTCTTTTATTTGCTGTTCATAACAATTGTTTTCTTTTGT
TTAATTCTTGCTTTCTTTTTTTTTCTTCTCCGCAATTTTTACTATTATACTTAATGCCTTAACATTGTGT
ATAACAAAAGGAAATATCTCTGAGATACATTAAGTAACTTAAAAAAAAACTTTACACAGTCTGCCTAGTA
CATTACTATTTGGAATATATGTGTGCTTATTTGCATATTCATAATCTCCCTACTTTATTTTCTTTTATTT
TTAATTGATACATAATCATTATACATATTTATGGGTTAAAGTGTAATGTTTTAATATCGATACACATATT
GACCAAATCAGGGTAATTTTGCATTTGTAATTTTAAAAAATGCTTTCTTCTTTTAATATACTTTTTTGTT
TATCTTATTTCTAATACTTTCCCTAATCTCTTTCTTTCAGGGCAATAATGATACAATGTATCATGCCTCT
TTGCACCATTCTAAAGAATAACAGTGATAATTTCTGGGTTAAGGCAATAGCAATATTTCTGCATATAAAT
ATTTCTGCATATAAATTGTAACTGATGTAAGAGGTTTCATATTGCTAATAGCAGCTACAATCCAGCTACC
ATTCTGCTTTTATTTTATGGTTGGGATAAGGCTGGATTATTCTGAGTCCAAGCTAGGCCCTTTTGCTAAT
CATGTTCATACCTCTTATCTTCCTCCCACAGCTCCTGGGCAACGTGCTGGTCTGTGTGCTGGCCCATCAC
TTTGGCAAAGAATTCACCCCACCAGTGCAGGCTGCCTATCAGAAAGTGGTGGCTGGTGTGGCTAATGCCC
TGGCCCACAAGTATCACTAAGCTCGCTCTAGACTAGACGATTAAATTACATTATAGGGCCCGTTTAAACC
CGCTGATCAGCCTCGACTGTGCCTTCTAGTTGCCAGCCATCTGTTGTTTGCCCCTCCCCCGTGCCTTCCT
TGACCCTGGAAGGTGCCACTCCCACTGTCCTTTCCTAATAAAATGAGGAAATTGCATCGCATTGTCTGAG
TAGGTGTCATTCTATTCTGGGGGGTGGGGTGGGGCAGGACAGCAAGGGGGAGGATTGGGAAGACAATAGC
AGGCATGCTGGGGATGCGGTGGGCTCTATGGCTTCTGAGGCGGAAAGAACCAGCTGGGGCTCTAGGGGGT
ATCCCC
[124 nt withheld, positions 4907-5030]
C
[91 nt withheld, positions 5032-5122]
A
[49 nt withheld, positions 5124-5172]
CCTTTGACGTTGGAGTCCACGTTCTTT
[37 nt withheld, positions 5200-5236]
ACCCTATCTCGGTCTATTCTTTTGATTTATAAGGGATTTTGCCGATTTCGGCCTATTGGTTAAAAAATGA
GCTGATTTAACAAAAATTTAACGCGAATTAATTCTGTGGAATGTGTGTCAGTTAGGGTGTGGAAAGTCCC
CAGGCTCCCCAGCAGGCAGAAGTATGCAAAGCATGCATCTCAATTAGTCAGCAACCAGGTGTGGAAAGTC
CCCAGGCTCCCCAGCAGGCAGAAGTATGCAAAGCATGCATCTCAATTAGTCAGCAACCATAGTCCCGCCC
CTAACTCCGCCCATCCCGCCCCTAACTCCGCCCAGTTCCGCCCATTCTCCGCCCCATGGCTGACTAATTT
TTTTTATTTATGCAGAGGCCGAGGCCGCCTCTGCCTCTGAGCTATTCCAGAAGTAGTGAGGAGGCTTTTT
TGGAGGCCTAGGCTTTTGCAAAAAGCTCCCGGGAGCTTGTATATCCATTTTCGGATCTGATCAGCACGTG
TTGACAATTAATCATCGGCATAGTATATCGGCATAGTATAATACGACAAGGTGAGGAACTAAACCATGGC
CAAGTTGACCAGTGCCGTTCCGGTGCTCACCGCGCGCGACGTCGCCGGAGCGGTCGAGTTCTGGACCGAC
CGGCTCGGGTTCTCCCGGGACTTCGTGGAGGACGACTTCGCCGGTGTGGTCCGGGACGACGTGACCCTGT
TCATCAGCGCGGTCCAGGACCAGGTGGTGCCGGACAACACCCTGGCCTGGGTGTGGGTGCGCGGCCTGGA
CGAGCTGTACGCCGAGTGGTCGGAGGTCGTGTCCACGAACTTCCGGGACGCCTCCGGGCCGGCCATGACC
GAGATCGGCGAGCAGCCGTGGGGGCGGGAGTTCGCCCTGCGCGACCCGGCCGGCAACTGCGTGCACTTCG
TGGCCGAGGAGCAGGACTGACACGTGCTACGAGATTTCGATTCCACCGCCGCCTTCTATGAAAGGTTGGG
CTTCGGAATCGTTTTCCGGGACGCCGGCTGGATGATCCTCCAGCGCGGGGATCTCATGCTGGAGTTCTTC
GCCCACCCCAACTTGTTTATTGCAGCTTATAATGGTTACAAATAAAGCAATAGCATCACAAATTTCACAA
ATAAAGCATTTTTTTCACTGCATTCTAGTTGTGGTTTGTCCAAACTCATCAATGTATCTTATCATGTCTG
TATACCGTCGACCTCTAGCTAGAGCTTGGCGTAATCATGGTCATAGCTGTTTCCTGTGTGAAATTGTTAT
CCGCTCACAATTCCACACAACATACGAGCCGGAAGCATAAAGTGTAAAGCCTGGGGTGCCTAATGAGTGA
GCTAACTCACATTAATTGCGTTGCGCTCACTGCCCGCTTTCCAGTCGGGAAACCTGTCGTGCCAGCTGCA
TTAATGAATCGGCCAACGCGCGGGGAGAGGCGGTTTGCGTATTGGGCGCTCTTCCGCTTCCTCGCTCACT
GACTCGCTGCGCTCGGTCGTTCGGCTGCGGCGAGCGGTATCAGCTCACTCAAAGGCGGTAATACGGTTAT
CCACAGAATCAGGGGATAACGCAGGAAAGAACATGTGAGCAAAAGGCCAGCAAAAGGCCAGGAACCGTAA
AAAGGCCGCGTTGCTGGCGTTTTTCCATAGGCTCCGCCCCCCTGACGAGCATCACAAAAATCGACGCTCA
AGTCAGAGGTGGCGAAACCCGACAGGACTATAAAGATACCAGGCGTTTCCCCCTGGAAGCTCCCTCGTGC
GCTCTCCTGTTCCGACCCTGCCGCTTACCGGATACCTGTCCGCCTTTCTCCCTTCGGGAAGCGTGGCGCT
TTCTCATAGCTCACGCTGTAGGTATCTCAGTTCGGTGTAGGTCGTTCGCTCCAAGCTGGGCTGTGTGCAC
GAACCCCCCGTTCAGCCCGACCGCTGCGCCTTATCCGGTAACTATCGTCTTGAGTCCAACCCGGTAAGAC
ACGACTTATCGCCACTGGCAGCAGCCACTGGTAACAGGATTAGCAGAGCGAGGTATGTAGGCGGTGCTAC
AGAGTTCTTGAAGTGGTGGCCTAACTACGGCTACACTAGAAGAACAGTATTTGGTATCTGCGCTCTGCTG
AAGCCAGTTACCTTCGGAAAAAGAGTTGGTAGCTCTTGATCCGGCAAACAAACCACCGCTGGTAGCGGTG
GTTTTTTTGTTTGCAAGCAGCAGATTACGCGCAGAAAAAAAGGATCTCAAGAAGATCCTTTGATCTTTTC
TACGGGGTCTGACGCTCAGTGGAACGAAAACTCACGTTAAGGGATTTTGGTCATGAGATTATCAAAAAGG
ATCTTCACCTAGATCCTTTTAAATTAAAAATGAAGTTTTAAATCAATCTAAAGTATATATGAGTAAACTT
GGTCTGACAGTTACCAATGCTTAATCAGTGAGGCACCTATCTCAGCGATCTGTCTATTTCGTTCATCCAT
AGTTGCCTGACTCCCCGTCGTGTAGATAACTACGATACGGGAGGGCTTACCATCTGGCCCCAGTGCTGCA
ATGATACCGCGAGACCCACGCTCACCGGCTCCAGATTTATCAGCAATAAACCAGCCAGCCGGAAGGGCCG
AGCGCAGAAGTGGTCCTGCAACTTTATCCGCCTCCATCCAGTCTATTAATTGTTGCCGGGAAGCTAGAGT
AAGTAGTTCGCCAGTTAATAGTTTGCGCAACGTTGTTGCCATTGCTACAGGCATCGTGGTGTCACGCTCG
TCGTTTGGTATGGCTTCATTCAGCTCCGGTTCCCAACGATCAAGGCGAGTTACATGATCCCCCATGTTGT
GCAAAAAAGCGGTTAGCTCCTTCGGTCCTCCGATCGTTGTCAGAAGTAAGTTGGCCGCAGTGTTATCACT
CATGGTTATGGCAGCACTGCATAATTCTCTTACTGTCATGCCATCCGTAAGATGCTTTTCTGTGACTGGT
GAGTACTCAACCAAGTCATTCTGAGAATAGTGTATGCGGCGACCGAGTTGCTCTTGCCCGGCGTCAATAC
GGGATAATACCGCGCCACATAGCAGAACTTTAAAAGTGCTCATCATTGGAAAACGTTCTTCGGGGCGAAA
ACTCTCAAGGATCTTACCGCTGTTGAGATCCAGTTCGATGTAACCCACTCGTGCACCCAACTGATCTTCA
GCATCTTTTACTTTCACCAGCGTTTCTGGGTGAGCAAAAACAGGAAGGCAAAATGCCGCAAAAAAGGGAA
TAAGGGCGACACGGAAATGTTGAATACTCATACTCTTCCTTTTTCAATATTATTGAAGCATTTATCAGGG
TTATTGTCTCATGAGCGGATACATATTTGAATGTATTTAGAAAAATAAACAAATAGGGGTTCCGCGCACA
TTTCCCCGAAAAGTG
Features (pLannotate 1.2.2; 25 found; start..end, strand, type, name):
     44..763     -  CDS            EGFP: the original enhanced GFP (Yang et al., 1996) mammalian codon-optimized
    771..1949    -  promoter       EF-1α promoter: strong constitutive promoter for human elongation factor EF-1α
   1980..2257    +  promoter       chicken β-actin promoter: No description available
   2258..3231    +  intron         chimeric intron: chimera between introns from chicken β-actin and rabbit β-globin
   3247..3265    +  promoter       T7 promoter: promoter for bacteriophage T7 RNA polymerase
   3297..3392    +  CDS            HBB (fragment): HBB_GORGO - Experimental evidence at protein level: Swiss-Prot protein existence level 1. Involved in oxygen transport from the lung to the various peripheral tissues. From Gorilla gorilla gorilla (Western lowland gorilla).
   3393..3479    +  intron         chimeric intron (fragment): chimera between introns from human β-globin and immunoglobulin heavy chain genes
   3598..3680    +  intron         β-globin intron (fragment): internally truncated intron from human β-globin
   4051..4441    +  intron         β-globin intron (fragment): internally truncated intron from human β-globin
   4445..4567    +  CDS            HBB: HBB_COLGU - Experimental evidence at transcript level: Swiss-Prot protein existence level 2. Involved in oxygen transport from the lung to the various peripheral tissues. From Colobus guereza (Mantled guereza) (Eastern black-and-white colobus monkey).
   4637..4861    +  polyA_signal   bGH poly(A) signal: bovine growth hormone polyadenylation signal
   4865..4886    +  promoter       SV40 promoter (fragment): SV40 enhancer and early promoter
   4907..5335    +  rep_origin     f1 ori (sequence partly withheld): f1 bacteriophage origin of replication; arrow indicates direction of (+) strand synthesis
   5349..5678    +  promoter       SV40 promoter: SV40 enhancer and early promoter
   5726..5773    +  promoter       EM7 promoter: synthetic bacterial promoter&nbsp
   5792..6166    +  CDS            BleoR: antibiotic-binding protein; Sh ble from Streptoalloteichus hindustanus; confers resistance to bleomycin, phleomycin, and Zeocin™
   6176..6301    +  CDS            ble (fragment): BLE_KLEPN - Experimental evidence at protein level: Swiss-Prot protein existence level 1. Binding protein with a strong affinity to the bleomycin family of antibiotics. Binds to CL990; an antimitotic-antibiotic compound. From Klebsiella pneumoniae.
   6296..6417    +  polyA_signal   SV40 poly(A) signal: SV40 polyadenylation signal
   6490..6506    -  protein_bind   lac operator: The lac repressor binds to the lac operator to inhibit transcription in E. coli. This inhibition can be relieved by adding lactose or isopropyl-β-D-thiogalactopyranoside (IPTG). lac repressor encoded by lacI
   6514..6544    -  promoter       lac promoter: promoter for the E. coli lac operon
   6559..6580    -  protein_bind   CAP binding site: CAP binding activates transcription in the presence of cAMP. E. coli catabolite activator protein
   6593..6685    -  CDS            lacI (fragment): lac repressor; lacI; The lac repressor binds to the lac operator to inhibit transcription in E. coli. This inhibition can be relieved by adding lactose or isopropyl-β-D-thiogalactopyranoside (IPTG).
   6868..7456    -  rep_origin     ori: high-copy-number ColE1/pMB1/pBR322/pUC origin of replication
   7627..8487    -  CDS            AmpR: β-lactamase; bla; confers resistance to ampicillin, carbenicillin, and related antibiotics
   8488..8592    -  promoter       AmpR promoter: bla
