[The description below was written by a language model from this plasmid's Addgene catalogue record and pLannotate feature annotations shown in this document.]
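Description:
pRegev_S2.39U>G.51A>C is a mammalian expression plasmid of about 8.6 kb carrying a β-globin splicing minigene reporter, built by Gibson cloning on the pRegev_ExonSkip_LandingPad backbone. It is propagated in E. coli through a high-copy ColE1/pUC-type origin with ampicillin selection (AmpR under its own promoter), and it also contains an f1 origin. For mammalian cells, an SV40 promoter drives a Sh ble (BleoR) cassette, with an EM7 bacterial promoter upstream and an SV40 poly(A) signal, giving Zeocin resistance.

The payload is transcribed from a truncated CAG promoter, annotated as the chicken β-actin promoter followed by the chimeric β-actin/β-globin intron, with no CMV enhancer annotated. A T7 promoter site sits just downstream, and the record lists T7 and BGH reverse as sequencing primers. The minigene consists of flanking β-globin exon segments (picked up by the annotation tool as HBB fragments) separated by β-globin intron fragments, and it ends in a bGH polyadenylation signal. The 76 bp synthetic test exon, S2, is not separately annotated. It presumably lies in the unannotated gap between the intron fragments, where its inclusion or skipping in the spliced transcript can be measured. This variant carries two substitutions, 39U>G and 51A>C, described as compensatory changes that together restore the RNA secondary structure of the exon. It therefore serves to test whether structure, rather than primary sequence, determines the splicing outcome. A divergently oriented EF-1α promoter drives EGFP, plausibly as a marker of transfected cells, though the record does not state its role.

The depositor and sequencing-derived records differ by a single nucleotide in length, within the SV40 promoter region, and otherwise have identical annotations.
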