Addgene plasmid #204165: pRegev_S2.39U>G.51A>C
Purpose: pRegev_S2 with double mutations that restore secondary structure.
Depositing lab: Oded Regev. Depositing organization: New York University. Publication: Deciphering RNA splicing logic with interpretable machine learning. Liao SE, Sudarshan M, Regev O. Proc Natl Acad Sci U S A. 2023 Oct 10;120(41):e2221165120. doi: 10.1073/pnas.2221165120. Epub 2023 Oct 5. PubMed 37796983.
Backbone
  Vector backbone: pRegev_ExonSkip_LandingPad
  Backbone manufacturer: Regev Group (NYU)
  Total vector size (bp): 8612
  Vector type: Mammalian Expression, Synthetic Biology
  Selectable markers: Zeocin
Growth in bacteria
  Bacterial resistance: Ampicillin, 100 μg/mL
  Growth temperature: 37°C
  Growth strain: DH5alpha
  Copy number: Unknown
Gene/Insert
  Gene/Insert name: Exon S2 with 39U>G and 51A>C mutations in beta globin splicing minigene
  Species: Synthetic
  Insert size (bp): 76
  Mutation: 39U>G and 51A>C mutations
  Promoter: Truncated CAG
  Cloning method: Gibson Cloning
  Sequencing primers: 5′ T7; 3′ BGH Reverse
Resource information
  A portion of this plasmid was derived from a plasmid made by: Minigene design from Kristen Lynch (SA Smith and KW Lynch, "Cell-based splicing of minigenes." (2014)). Backbone design modified from Georg Seelig (AB Rosenberg et al, "Learning the sequence determinants of alternative splicing from millions of random sequences." (2015)).
Terms and licenses: Academic/Nonprofit Terms; Industry Terms: Not Available to Industry
How to cite: pRegev_S2.39U>G.51A>C was a gift from Oded Regev (Addgene plasmid # 204165 ; http://n2t.net/addgene:204165 ; RRID:Addgene_204165)
